Addgene plasmid #72799: pMK283 (Stag-3FLAG-Neo)
Purpose: C-terminal tagging with Stag-3FLAG using CRIPSR/Cas9
Depositing lab: Masato Kanemaki. Depositing organization: National Institute of Genetics. Publication: Rapid Protein Depletion in Human Cells by Auxin-Inducible Degron Tagging with Short Homology Donors. Natsume T, Kiyomitsu T, Saga Y, Kanemaki MT. Cell Rep. 2016 Apr 5;15(1):210-8. doi: 10.1016/j.celrep.2016.03.001. Epub 2016 Mar 24. PubMed 27052166.
Backbone
  Vector backbone: pBluescript KS(-)
  Backbone size w/o insert (bp): 2449
  Total vector size (bp): 5335
  Vector type: Mammalian Expression, CRISPR
  Selectable markers: Neomycin (select with G418)
Growth in bacteria
  Bacterial resistance: Ampicillin, 100 μg/mL
  Growth temperature: 37°C
  Growth strain: DH5alpha
  Copy number: High Copy
Gene/Insert
  Gene/Insert name: Stag-3FLAG-Neo
  Species: H. sapiens (human), M. musculus (mouse), R. norvegicus (rat), G. gallus (chicken)
  Insert size (bp): 2449
  Tag / fusion protein: Stag-3FLAG (C terminal on backbone)
  Cloning method: Restriction Enzyme; 5′ cloning site BamHI (not destroyed); 3′ cloning site BamHI (not destroyed)
  Sequencing primers: 5′ GTAAAACGACGGCCAGT; 3′ GGAAACAGCTATGACCATG
Terms and licenses: Academic/Nonprofit Terms; Industry Terms: Not Available to Industry
Depositor comments: This vector can be used for the construction of donor vectors for tagging with Stag-3FLAG.
How to cite: pMK283 (Stag-3FLAG-Neo) was a gift from Masato Kanemaki (Addgene plasmid # 72799 ; http://n2t.net/addgene:72799 ; RRID:Addgene_72799)
