[The description below was written by a language model from this plasmid's Addgene catalogue record and pLannotate feature annotations shown in this document.]
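Description:
pMK283 (Stag-3FLAG-Neo) is a pBluescript KS(-)-based cassette plasmid of 5,335 bp. It serves as a template or building block for donor vectors that add a C-terminal S-tag/3xFLAG epitope to endogenous genes by CRISPR/Cas9-mediated knock-in. It is propagated in E. coli as a high-copy plasmid through the ColE1/pUC-type origin and is selected with ampicillin through the β-lactamase gene. The backbone also keeps the usual pBluescript elements: an f1 origin, a lacZα fragment, lac promoter/operator sequences, and flanking T7 and T3 promoters. The catalogue lists both the backbone and the insert as 2,449 bp, which does not add up to the total size, so those two figures should be treated with caution.

The insert is bounded by BamHI sites that are retained. It begins with a promoterless tag module in which an S-tag is followed by three tandem FLAG epitopes, and an SV40 polyadenylation signal terminates the transcript. Because the module has no promoter of its own, the tag is expressed only when it is fused in frame to the 3′ end of a target coding sequence. Downstream is an independent selection cassette in which the SV40 enhancer/early promoter drives the Tn5 aminoglycoside phosphotransferase (NeoR), followed by an HSV TK polyadenylation signal, allowing G418 selection of cells that have integrated the donor. A second f1 origin, an extra AmpR promoter and a ble fragment are also annotated around this cassette and appear to be carryover from the plasmid that supplied the neomycin marker.

The plasmid contains no homology arms, guide RNA or Cas9. Users add locus-specific homology sequences to make a donor. The listed species (human, mouse, rat, chicken) indicate the intended range of vertebrate cell hosts. The tagged proteins can then be detected or affinity-purified through the S-tag and FLAG epitopes.
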