Features (pLannotate 1.2.2; 22 found; start..end, strand, type, name):
      4..432     +  rep_origin     f1 ori (sequence partly withheld): f1 bacteriophage origin of replication; arrow indicates direction of (+) strand synthesis
    463..618     -  CDS            lacZα (fragment): LacZα fragment of β-galactosidase; lacZ fragment
    626..644     +  promoter       T7 promoter: promoter for bacteriophage T7 RNA polymerase
    680..721     +  CDS            S-Tag (fragment): affinity and epitope tag derived from pancreatic ribonuclease A
    734..799     +  CDS            3xFLAG: three tandem FLAG® epitope tags, followed by an enterokinase cleavage site
    824..908     +  CDS            large T antigen (fragment): large T antigen from SV40 (simian virus 40)
    931..1052    +  polyA_signal   SV40 poly(A) signal: SV40 polyadenylation signal
   1086..1514    -  rep_origin     f1 ori (sequence partly withheld): f1 bacteriophage origin of replication; arrow indicates direction of (+) strand synthesis
   1541..1645    +  promoter       AmpR promoter: bla
   1647..2004    +  promoter       SV40 promoter: SV40 enhancer and early promoter
   2039..2833    +  CDS            NeoR/KanR: aminoglycoside phosphotransferase from Tn5; aph(3')-II (or nptII); confers resistance to neomycin, kanamycin, and G418 (Geneticin®)
   2854..3006    +  CDS            ble (fragment): BLE_KLEPN - Experimental evidence at protein level: Swiss-Prot protein existence level 1. Binding protein with a strong affinity to the bleomycin family of antibiotics. Binds to CL990; an antimitotic-antibiotic compound. From Klebsiella pneumoniae.
   3065..3107    +  polyA_signal   HSV TK poly(A) signal (fragment): herpes simplex virus thymidine kinase polyadenylation signal (Cole and Stacy, 1985)
   3113..3134    +  misc_feature   MCS (fragment): pBluescript multiple cloning site
   3147..3165    -  promoter       T3 promoter: promoter for bacteriophage T3 RNA polymerase
   3210..3226    -  protein_bind   lac operator: The lac repressor binds to the lac operator to inhibit transcription in E. coli. This inhibition can be relieved by adding lactose or isopropyl-β-D-thiogalactopyranoside (IPTG). lac repressor encoded by lacI
   3234..3264    -  promoter       lac promoter: promoter for the E. coli lac operon
   3279..3300    -  protein_bind   CAP binding site: CAP binding activates transcription in the presence of cAMP. E. coli catabolite activator protein
   3313..3405    -  CDS            lacI (fragment): lac repressor; lacI; The lac repressor binds to the lac operator to inhibit transcription in E. coli. This inhibition can be relieved by adding lactose or isopropyl-β-D-thiogalactopyranoside (IPTG).
   3588..4176    -  rep_origin     ori: high-copy-number ColE1/pMB1/pBR322/pUC origin of replication
   4347..5207    -  CDS            AmpR: β-lactamase; bla; confers resistance to ampicillin, carbenicillin, and related antibiotics
   5208..5312    -  promoter       AmpR promoter: bla
>Addgene plasmid #72799 | pMK283 (Stag-3FLAG-Neo) | depositor full sequence | sequence record 133554 | pMK283 (Stag-3FLAG-Neo) sequence 5335 bps
CTG
[124 nt withheld, positions 4-127]
C
[91 nt withheld, positions 129-219]
A
[49 nt withheld, positions 221-269]
CCTTTGACGTTGGAGTCCACGTTCTTT
[37 nt withheld, positions 297-333]
ACCCTATCTCGGTCTATTCTTTTGATTTATAAGGGATTTTGCCGATTTCGGCCTATTGGTTAAAAAATGA
GCTGATTTAACAAAAATTTAACGCGAATTTTAACAAAATATTAACGCTTACAATTTCCATTCGCCATTCA
GGCTGCGCAACTGTTGGGAAGGGCGATCGGTGCGGGCCTCTTCGCTATTACGCCAGCTGGCGAAAGGGGG
ATGTGCTGCAAGGCGATTAAGTTGGGTAACGCCAGGGTTTTCCCAGTCACGACGTTGTAAAACGACGGCC
AGTGAGCGCGCGTAATACGACTCACTATAGGGCGAATTGGAGCTCGGATCCGGTGCAGGCGCCAAGGAAA
CCGCCGCTGCAAAATTCGAACGCCAGCACATGGACAGCCGATCCCGGGCTGACTACAAAGACCATGACGG
TGATTATAAAGATCATGACATCGACTACAAGGATGACGATGACAAGTAGTGTACAAGTAATCTAGATAAC
TGATCATAATCAGCCATACCACATTTGTAGAGGTTTTACTTGCTTTAAAAAACCTCCCACACCTCCCCCT
GAACCTGAAACATAAAATGAATGCAATTGTTGTTGTTAACTTGTTTATTGCAGCTTATAATGGTTACAAA
TAAAGCAATAGCATCACAAATTTCACAAATAAAGCATTTTTTTCACTGCATTCTAGTTGTGGTTTGTCCA
AACTCATCAATGTATCTTAACGCGTAAATTGTAAGCGTTAATATTTTGTTAAAATTCGCGTTAAATTTTT
GTTAAATCAGCTCATTTTTTAACCAATAGGCCGAAATCGGCAAAATCCCTTATAAATCAAAAGAATAGAC
CGAGATAGGGT
[37 nt withheld, positions 1185-1221]
AAAGAACGTGGACTCCAACGTCAAAGG
[49 nt withheld, positions 1249-1297]
T
[91 nt withheld, positions 1299-1389]
G
[124 nt withheld, positions 1391-1514]
CAGGTGGCACTTTTCGGGGAAATGTGCGCGGAACCCCTATTTGTTTATTTTTCTAAATACATTCAAATAT
GTATCCGCTCATGAGACAATAACCCTGATAAATGCTTCAATAATATTGAAAAAGGAAGAGTCCTGAGGCG
GAAAGAACCAGCTGTGGAATGTGTGTCAGTTAGGGTGTGGAAAGTCCCCAGGCTCCCCAGCAGGCAGAAG
TATGCAAAGCATGCATCTCAATTAGTCAGCAACCAGGTGTGGAAAGTCCCCAGGCTCCCCAGCAGGCAGA
AGTATGCAAAGCATGCATCTCAATTAGTCAGCAACCATAGTCCCGCCCCTAACTCCGCCCATCCCGCCCC
TAACTCCGCCCAGTTCCGCCCATTCTCCGCCCCATGGCTGACTAATTTTTTTTATTTATGCAGAGGCCGA
GGCCGCCTCGGCCTCTGAGCTATTCCAGAAGTAGTGAGGAGGCTTTTTTGGAGGCCTAGGCTTTTGCAAA
GATCGATCAAGAGACAGGATGAGGATCGTTTCGCATGATTGAACAAGATGGATTGCACGCAGGTTCTCCG
GCCGCTTGGGTGGAGAGGCTATTCGGCTATGACTGGGCACAACAGACAATCGGCTGCTCTGATGCCGCCG
TGTTCCGGCTGTCAGCGCAGGGGCGCCCGGTTCTTTTTGTCAAGACCGACCTGTCCGGTGCCCTGAATGA
ACTGCAAGACGAGGCAGCGCGGCTATCGTGGCTGGCCACGACGGGCGTTCCTTGCGCAGCTGTGCTCGAC
GTTGTCACTGAAGCGGGAAGGGACTGGCTGCTATTGGGCGAAGTGCCGGGGCAGGATCTCCTGTCATCTC
ACCTTGCTCCTGCCGAGAAAGTATCCATCATGGCTGATGCAATGCGGCGGCTGCATACGCTTGATCCGGC
TACCTGCCCATTCGACCACCAAGCGAAACATCGCATCGAGCGAGCACGTACTCGGATGGAAGCCGGTCTT
GTCGATCAGGATGATCTGGACGAAGAGCATCAGGGGCTCGCGCCAGCCGAACTGTTCGCCAGGCTCAAGG
CGAGCATGCCCGACGGCGAGGATCTCGTCGTGACCCATGGCGATGCCTGCTTGCCGAATATCATGGTGGA
AAATGGCCGCTTTTCTGGATTCATCGACTGTGGCCGGCTGGGTGTGGCGGACCGCTATCAGGACATAGCG
TTGGCTACCCGTGATATTGCTGAAGAGCTTGGCGGCGAATGGGCTGACCGCTTCCTCGTGCTTTACGGTA
TCGCCGCTCCCGATTCGCAGCGCATCGCCTTCTATCGCCTTCTTGACGAGTTCTTCTGAGCGGGACTCTG
GGGTTCGAAATGACCGACCAAGCGACGCCCAACCTGCCATCACGAGATTTCGATTCCACCGCCGCCTTCT
ATGAAAGGTTGGGCTTCGGAATCGTTTTCCGGGACGCCGGCTGGATGATCCTCCAGCGCGGGGATCTCAT
GCTGGAGTTCTTCGCCCACCCTAGGGGGAGGCTAACTGAAACACGGAAGGAGACAATACCGGAAGGAACC
CGCGCTATGACGGCAATAAAAAGACAGAATAAAACGCACGGTGTTGGGTCGTTGGATCCCTCGAGGGGGG
GCCCGGTACCCAGCTTTTGTTCCCTTTAGTGAGGGTTAATTGCGCGCTTGGCGTAATCATGGTCATAGCT
GTTTCCTGTGTGAAATTGTTATCCGCTCACAATTCCACACAACATACGAGCCGGAAGCATAAAGTGTAAA
GCCTGGGGTGCCTAATGAGTGAGCTAACTCACATTAATTGCGTTGCGCTCACTGCCCGCTTTCCAGTCGG
GAAACCTGTCGTGCCAGCTGCATTAATGAATCGGCCAACGCGCGGGGAGAGGCGGTTTGCGTATTGGGCG
CTCTTCCGCTTCCTCGCTCACTGACTCGCTGCGCTCGGTCGTTCGGCTGCGGCGAGCGGTATCAGCTCAC
TCAAAGGCGGTAATACGGTTATCCACAGAATCAGGGGATAACGCAGGAAAGAACATGTGAGCAAAAGGCC
AGCAAAAGGCCAGGAACCGTAAAAAGGCCGCGTTGCTGGCGTTTTTCCATAGGCTCCGCCCCCCTGACGA
GCATCACAAAAATCGACGCTCAAGTCAGAGGTGGCGAAACCCGACAGGACTATAAAGATACCAGGCGTTT
CCCCCTGGAAGCTCCCTCGTGCGCTCTCCTGTTCCGACCCTGCCGCTTACCGGATACCTGTCCGCCTTTC
TCCCTTCGGGAAGCGTGGCGCTTTCTCATAGCTCACGCTGTAGGTATCTCAGTTCGGTGTAGGTCGTTCG
CTCCAAGCTGGGCTGTGTGCACGAACCCCCCGTTCAGCCCGACCGCTGCGCCTTATCCGGTAACTATCGT
CTTGAGTCCAACCCGGTAAGACACGACTTATCGCCACTGGCAGCAGCCACTGGTAACAGGATTAGCAGAG
CGAGGTATGTAGGCGGTGCTACAGAGTTCTTGAAGTGGTGGCCTAACTACGGCTACACTAGAAGGACAGT
ATTTGGTATCTGCGCTCTGCTGAAGCCAGTTACCTTCGGAAAAAGAGTTGGTAGCTCTTGATCCGGCAAA
CAAACCACCGCTGGTAGCGGTGGTTTTTTTGTTTGCAAGCAGCAGATTACGCGCAGAAAAAAAGGATCTC
AAGAAGATCCTTTGATCTTTTCTACGGGGTCTGACGCTCAGTGGAACGAAAACTCACGTTAAGGGATTTT
GGTCATGAGATTATCAAAAAGGATCTTCACCTAGATCCTTTTAAATTAAAAATGAAGTTTTAAATCAATC
TAAAGTATATATGAGTAAACTTGGTCTGACAGTTACCAATGCTTAATCAGTGAGGCACCTATCTCAGCGA
TCTGTCTATTTCGTTCATCCATAGTTGCCTGACTCCCCGTCGTGTAGATAACTACGATACGGGAGGGCTT
ACCATCTGGCCCCAGTGCTGCAATGATACCGCGAGACCCACGCTCACCGGCTCCAGATTTATCAGCAATA
AACCAGCCAGCCGGAAGGGCCGAGCGCAGAAGTGGTCCTGCAACTTTATCCGCCTCCATCCAGTCTATTA
ATTGTTGCCGGGAAGCTAGAGTAAGTAGTTCGCCAGTTAATAGTTTGCGCAACGTTGTTGCCATTGCTAC
AGGCATCGTGGTGTCACGCTCGTCGTTTGGTATGGCTTCATTCAGCTCCGGTTCCCAACGATCAAGGCGA
GTTACATGATCCCCCATGTTGTGCAAAAAAGCGGTTAGCTCCTTCGGTCCTCCGATCGTTGTCAGAAGTA
AGTTGGCCGCAGTGTTATCACTCATGGTTATGGCAGCACTGCATAATTCTCTTACTGTCATGCCATCCGT
AAGATGCTTTTCTGTGACTGGTGAGTACTCAACCAAGTCATTCTGAGAATAGTGTATGCGGCGACCGAGT
TGCTCTTGCCCGGCGTCAATACGGGATAATACCGCGCCACATAGCAGAACTTTAAAAGTGCTCATCATTG
GAAAACGTTCTTCGGGGCGAAAACTCTCAAGGATCTTACCGCTGTTGAGATCCAGTTCGATGTAACCCAC
TCGTGCACCCAACTGATCTTCAGCATCTTTTACTTTCACCAGCGTTTCTGGGTGAGCAAAAACAGGAAGG
CAAAATGCCGCAAAAAAGGGAATAAGGGCGACACGGAAATGTTGAATACTCATACTCTTCCTTTTTCAAT
ATTATTGAAGCATTTATCAGGGTTATTGTCTCATGAGCGGATACATATTTGAATGTATTTAGAAAAATAA
ACAAATAGGGGTTCCGCGCACATTTCCCCGAAAAGTGCCAC
