>Addgene plasmid #72799 | pMK283 (Stag-3FLAG-Neo) | addgene partial sequence | sequence record 137806 | M13pUC-Fwd 5'-CCCAGTCACGACGTTGTAAAACG-3'
CGCGCGTAATACGACTCACTATAGGGCGAATTGGAGCTCGGATCCGGTGCAGGCGCCAAGGAAACCGCCG
CTGCAAAATTCGAACGCCAGCACATGGACAGCCGATCCCGGGCTGACTACAAAGACCATGACGGTGATTA
TAAAGATCATGACATCGACTACAAGGATGACGATGACAAGTAGTGTACAAGTAATCTAGATAACTGATCA
TAATCAGCCATACCACATTTGTAGAGGTTTTACTTGCTTTAAAAAACCTCCCACACCTCCCCCTGAACCT
GAAACATAAAATGAATGCAATTGTTGTTGTTAACTTGTTTATTGCAGCTTATAATGGTTACAAATAAAGC
AATAGCATCACAAATTTCACAAATAAAGCATTTTTTTCACTGCATTCTAGTTGTGGTTTGTCCAAACTCA
TCAATGTATCTTAACGCGTAAATTGTAAGCGTTAANATTTTGTTAAAATTCGCGTTAAATTTTTGTTAAA
TCAGCTCATTTTTTAACCAATAGGCCGAAATCGGCAAAATCCCTTATAAATCAAAAGAATAGACCGAGAT
AGGGT
[37 nt withheld, positions 566-602]
AAAGAACGTGGACTCCAACGTCAAAGG
[49 nt withheld, positions 630-678]
TAATCAAGTTTT
