>Addgene plasmid #72799 | pMK283 (Stag-3FLAG-Neo) | addgene partial sequence | sequence record 137807 | SV40pro-F2 5'-CCCCATGGCTGACTAATTTTT-3'
GGCCGAGGCCGCCTCGGCCTCTGAGCTATTCCAGAAGTAGTGAGGAGGCTTTTTTGGAGGCCTAGGCTTT
TGCAAAGATCGATCAAGAGACAGGATGAGGATCGTTTCGCATGATTGAACAAGATGGATTGCACGCAGGT
TCTCCGGCCGCTTGGGTGGAGAGGCTATTCGGCTATGACTGGGCACAACAGACAATCGGCTGCTCTGATG
CCGCCGTGTTCCGGCTGTCAGCGCAGGGGCGCCCGGTTCTTTTTGTCAAGACCGACCTGTCCGGTGCCCT
GAATGAACTGCAAGACGAGGCAGCGCGGCTATCGTGGCTGGCCACGACGGGCGTTCCTTGCGCAGCTGTG
CTCGACGTTGTCACTGAAGCGGGAAGGGACTGGCTGCTATTGGGCGAAGTGCCGGGGCAGGATCTCCTGT
CATCTCACCTTGCTCCTGCCGAGAAAGTATCCATCATGGCTGATGCAATGCGGCGGCTGCATACGCTTGA
TCCGGCTACCTGCCCATTCGACCACCAAGCGAAACATCGCATCGAGCGAGCACGTACTCGGATGGAAGCC
GGTCTTGTCGATCAGGATGATCTGGACGAAGAGCATCAGGGGCTCGCGCCAGCCGAACTGTTCGCCAGGC
TCAAGGCGAGCATGCCCGACGGCGAGGATCTCGTCGTGACCCATGGCGATGCCTGCTTGCCGAATATCAT
GGTGGAAAATGGCCGCTTTTCTGGATTCATCGACTGTGGCCGGCTGGGTGTGGCGGACCGCTATCAGGAC
ATAGCGTTGGCTACCCGTGATATTGCTGAAGAGCTTGGCGGCGAATGGGCTGACCGCTTCCTCGTGCTTT
ACGGTATCGCCGCTCCCGATTCGCAGCGCATCGCCTTCTATCGCCTTCTTGACGAGTTCTTCTGAGCGGG
ACTCTGGGGTTCGAAATGACCGACCAAGCGACGCCCAACCTGCCATCACGAGATTTCGATTCCACCGCCG
CCTTCTATGAAAGGTTGGGCTTCGGAATCGTTTTCCGGGACGCCGGCTGGATGATCCTCC
